>Addgene plasmid #203709 | pCDH-Flag-hS1pr1_Neo | addgene full sequence | sequence record 403684 | Addgene NGS Result
ACGCGTGTAGTCTTATGCAATACTCTTGTAGTCTTGCAACATGGTAACGATGAGTTAGCAACATGCCTTA
CAAGGAGAGAAAAAGCACCGTGCATGCCGATTGGTGGAAGTAAGGTGGTACGATCGTGCCTTATTAGGAA
GGCAACAGACGGGTCTGACATGGATTGGACGAACCACTGAATTGCCGCATTGCAGAGATATTGTATTTAA
GTGCCTAGCTCGATACATAAACGGGTCTCTCTGGTTAGACCAGATCTGAGCCTGGGAGCTCTCTGGCTAA
CTAGGGAACCCACTGCTTAAGCCTCAATAAAGCTTGCCTTGAGTGCTTCAAGTAGTGTGTGCCCGTCTGT
TGTGTGACTCTGGTAACTAGAGATCCCTCAGACCCTTTTAGTCAGTGTGGAAAATCTCTAGCAGTGGCGC
CCGAACAGGGACTTGAAAGCGAAAGGGAAACCAGAGGAGCTCTCTCGACGCAGGACTCGGCTTGCTGAAG
CGCGCACGGCAAGAGGCGAGGGGCGGCGACTGGTGAGTACGCCAAAAATTTTGACTAGCGGAGGCTAGAA
GGAGAGAGATGGGTGCGAGAGCGTCAGTATTAAGCGGGGGAGAATTAGATCGCGATGGGAAAAAATTCGG
TTAAGGCCAGGGGGAAAGAAAAAATATAAATTAAAACATATAGTATGGGCAAGCAGGGAGCTAGAACGAT
TCGCAGTTAATCCTGGCCTGTTAGAAACATCAGAAGGCTGTAGACAAATACTGGGACAGCTACAACCATC
CCTTCAGACAGGATCAGAAGAACTTAGATCATTATATAATACAGTAGCAACCCTCTATTGTGTGCATCAA
AGGATAGAGATAAAAGACACCAAGGAAGCTTTAGACAAGATAGAGGAAGAGCAAAACAAAAGTAAGACCA
CCGCACAGCAAGCGGCCACTGATCTTCAGACCTGGAGGAGGAGATATGAGGGACAATTGGAGAAGTGAAT
TATATAAATATAAAGTAGTAAAAATTGAACCATTAGGAGTAGCACCCACCAAGGCAAAGAGAAGAGTGGT
GCAGAGAGAAAAAAGAGCAGTGGGAATAGGAGCTTTGTTCCTTGGGTTCTTGGGAGCAGCAGGAAGCACT
ATGGGCGCAGCGTCAATGACGCTGACGGTACAGGCCAGACAATTATTGTCTGGTATAGTGCAGCAGCAGA
ACAATTTGCTGAGGGCTATTGAGGCGCAACAGCATCTGTTGCAACTCACAGTCTGGGGCATCAAGCAGCT
CCAGGCAAGAATCCTGGCTGTGGAAAGATACCTAAAGGATCAACAGCTCCTGGGGATTTGGGGTTGCTCT
GGAAAACTCATTTGCACCACTGCTGTGCCTTGGAATGCTAGTTGGAGTAATAAATCTCTGGAACAGATTT
GGAATCACACGACCTGGATGGAGTGGGACAGAGAAATTAACAATTACACAAGCTTAATACACTCCTTAAT
TGAAGAATCGCAAAACCAGCAAGAAAAGAATGAACAAGAATTATTGGAATTAGATAAATGGGCAAGTTTG
TGGAATTGGTTTAACATAACAAATTGGCTGTGGTATATAAAATTATTCATAATGATAGTAGGAGGCTTGG
TAGGTTTAAGAATAGTTTTTGCTGTACTTTCTATAGTGAATAGAGTTAGGCAGGGATATTCACCATTATC
GTTTCAGACCCACCTCCCAACCCCGAGGGGACCCGACAGGCCCGAAGGAATAGAAGAAGAAGGTGGAGAG
AGAGACAGAGACAGATCCATTCGATTAGTGAACGGATCTCGACGGTATCGGTTAACTTTTAAAAGAAAAG
GGGGGATTGGGGGGTACAGTGCAGGGGAAAGAATAGTAGACATAATAGCAACAGACATACAAACTAAAGA
ATTACAAAAACAAATTACAAAATTCAAAATTTTATCGATACTAGTATTATGCCCAGTACATGACCTTATG
GGACTTTCCTACTTGGCAGTACATCTACGTATTAGTCATCGCTATTACCATGGTGATGCGGTTTTGGCAG
TACATCAATGGGCGTGGATAGCGGTTTGACTCACGGGGATTTCCAAGTCTCCACCCCATTGACGTCAATG
GGAGTTTGTTTTGGCACCAAAATCAACGGGACTTTCCAAAATGTCGTAACAACTCCGCCCCATTGACGCA
AATGGGCGGTAGGCGTGTACGGTGGGAGGTTTATATAAGCAGAGCTCGTTTAGTGAACCGTCAGATCGCC
TGGAGACGCCATCCACGCTGTTTTGACCTCCATAGAAGATTCTAGACACCATGGATTACAAGGATGACGA
TGACAAGGATATCGGTACCGGGCCCACCAGCGTCCCGCTGGTCAAGGCCCACCGCAGCTCGGTCTCTGAC
TACGTCAACTATGATATCATCGTCCGGCATTACAACTACACGGGAAAGCTGAATATCAGCGCGGACAAGG
AGAACAGCATTAAACTGACCTCGGTGGTGTTCATTCTCATCTGCTGCTTTATCATCCTGGAGAACATCTT
TGTCTTGCTGACCATTTGGAAAACCAAGAAATTCCACCGACCCATGTACTATTTTATTGGCAATCTGGCC
CTCTCAGACCTGTTGGCAGGAGTAGCCTACACAGCTAACCTGCTCTTGTCTGGGGCCACCACCTACAAGC
TCACTCCCGCCCAGTGGTTTCTGCGGGAAGGGAGTATGTTTGTGGCCCTGTCAGCCTCCGTGTTCAGTCT
CCTCGCCATCGCCATTGAGCGCTATATCACAATGCTGAAAATGAAACTCCACAACGGGAGCAATAACTTC
CGCCTCTTCCTGCTAATCAGCGCCTGCTGGGTCATCTCCCTCATCCTGGGTGGCCTGCCTATCATGGGCT
GGAACTGCATCAGTGCGCTGTCCAGCTGCTCCACCGTGCTGCCGCTCTACCACAAGCACTATATCCTCTT
CTGCACCACGGTCTTCACTCTGCTTCTGCTCTCCATCGTCATTCTGTACTGCAGAATCTACTCCTTGGTC
AGGACTCGGAGCCGCCGCCTGACGTTCCGCAAGAACATTTCCAAGGCCAGCCGCAGCTCTGAGAAGTCGC
TGGCGCTGCTCAAGACCGTAATTATCGTCCTGAGCGTCTTCATCGCCTGCTGGGCACCGCTCTTCATCCT
GCTCCTGCTGGATGTGGGCTGCAAGGTGAAGACCTGTGACATCCTCTTCAGAGCGGAGTACTTCCTGGTG
TTAGCTGTGCTCAACTCCGGCACCAACCCCATCATTTACACTCTGACCAACAAGGAGATGCGTCGGGCCT
TCATCCGGATCATGTCCTGCTGCAAGTGCCCGAGCGGAGACTCTGCTGGCAAATTCAAGCGACCCATCAT
CGCCGGCATGGAATTCAGCCGCAGCAAATCGGACAATTCCTCCCACCCCCAGAAAGACGAAGGGGACAAC
CCAGAGACCATTATGTCTTCTGGAAACGTCAACTCTTCTTCCTAGCGGCCGCAAGGATCTGCGATCGCTC
CGGTGCCCGTCAGTGGGCAGAGCGCACATCGCCCACAGTCCCCGAGAAGTTGGGGGGAGGGGTCGGCAAT
TGAACGGGTGCCTAGAGAAGGTGGCGCGGGGTAAACTGGGAAAGTGATGTCGTGTACTGGCTCCGCCTTT
TTCCCGAGGGTGGGGGAGAACCGTATATAAGTGCAGTAGTCGCCGTGAACGTTCTTTTTCGCAACGGGTT
TGCCGCCAGAACACAGCTGAAGCTTCGAGGGGCTCGCATCTCTCCTTCACGCGCCCGCCGCCCTACCTGA
GGCCGCCATCCACGCCGGTTGAGTCGCGTTCTGCCGCCTCCCGCCTGTGGTGCCTCCTGAACTGCGTCCG
CCGTCTAGGTAAGTTTAAAGCTCAGGTCGAGACCGGGCCTTTGTCCGGCGCTCCCTTGGAGCCTACCTAG
ACTCAGCCGGCTCTCCACGCTTTGCCTGACCCTGCTTGCTCAACTCTACGTCTTTGTTTCGTTTTCTGTT
CTGCGCCGTTACAGATCCAAGCTGTGACCGGCGCCTACGTCGAGATGATTGAACAAGATGGATTGCACGC
AGGTTCTCCGGCCGCTTGGGTGGAGAGGCTATTCGGCTATGACTGGGCACAACAGACAATCGGCTGCTCT
GATGCCGCCGTGTTCCGGCTGTCAGCGCAGGGGCGCCCGGTTCTTTTTGTCAAGACCGACCTGTCCGGTG
CCCTGAATGAACTGCAGGACGAGGCAGCGCGGCTATCGTGGCTGGCCGCGACGGGCGTTCCTTGCGCAGC
TGTGCTCGACGTTGTCACTGAAGCGGGAAGGGACTGGCTGCTATTGGGCGAAGTGCCGGGGCAGGATCTC
CTGTCATCTCACCTTGCTCCTGCCGAGAAAGTATCCATCATGGCTGATGCAATGCGGCGGCTGCATACGC
TTGATCCGGCTACCTGCCCATTCGACCACCAAGCGAAACATCGCATCGAGCGAGCACGTACTCGGATGGA
AGCCGGTCTTGTCGATCAGGATGATCTGGACGAAGAGCATCAGGGGCTCGCGCCAGCCGAACTGTTCGCC
AGGCTCAAGGCGCGCATGCCCGACGGCGAGGATCTCGTCGTGACCCATGGCGATGCCTGCTTGCCGAATA
TCATGGTGGAAAATGGCCGCTTTTCTGGATTCATCGACTGTGGCCGGCTGGGTGTGGCGGACCGCTATCA
GGACATAGCGTTGGCTACCCGTGATATTGCTGAAGAGCTTGGCGGCGAATGGGCTGACCGCTTCCTCGTG
CTTTACGGTATCGCCGCTCCCGATTCGCAGCGCATCGCCTTCTATCGCCTTCTTGACGAGTTCTTCTGAC
TCGACAATCAACCTCTGGATTACAAAATTTGTGAAAGATTGACTGGTATTCTTAACTATGTTGCTCCTTT
TACGCTATGTGGATACGCTGCTTTAATGCCTTTGTATCATGCTATTGCTTCCCGTATGGCTTTCATTTTC
TCCTCCTTGTATAAATCCTGGTTGCTGTCTCTTTATGAGGAGTTGTGGCCCGTTGTCAGGCAACGTGGCG
TGGTGTGCACTGTGTTTGCTGACGCAACCCCCACTGGTTGGGGCATTGCCACCACCTGTCAGCTCCTTTC
CGGGACTTTCGCTTTCCCCCTCCCTATTGCCACGGCGGAACTCATCGCCGCCTGCCTTGCCCGCTGCTGG
ACAGGGGCTCGGCTGTTGGGCACTGACAATTCCGTGGTGTTGTCGGGGAAATCATCGTCCTTTCCTTGGC
TGCTCGCCTGTGTTGCCACCTGGATTCTGCGCGGGACGTCCTTCTGCTACGTCCCTTCGGCCCTCAATCC
AGCGGACCTTCCTTCCCGCGGCCTGCTGCCGGCTCTGCGGCCTCTTCCGCGTCTTCGCCTTCGCCCTCAG
ACGAGTCGGATCTCCCTTTGGGCCGCCTCCCCGCCTGGTACCTTTAAGACCAATGACTTACAAGGCAGCT
GTAGATCTTAGCCACTTTTTAAAAGAAAAGGGGGGACTGGAAGGGCTAATTCACTCCCAACGAAGATAAG
ATCTGCTTTTTGCTTGTACTGGGTCTCTCTGGTTAGACCAGATCTGAGCCTGGGAGCTCTCTGGCTAACT
AGGGAACCCACTGCTTAAGCCTCAATAAAGCTTGCCTTGAGTGCTTCAAGTAGTGTGTGCCCGTCTGTTG
TGTGACTCTGGTAACTAGAGATCCCTCAGACCCTTTTAGTCAGTGTGGAAAATCTCTAGCAGTAGTAGTT
CATGTCATCTTATTATTCAGTATTTATAACTTGCAAAGAAATGAATATCAGAGAGTGAGAGGAACTTGTT
TATTGCAGCTTATAATGGTTACAAATAAAGCAATAGCATCACAAATTTCACAAATAAAGCATTTTTTTCA
CTGCATTCTAGTTGTGGTTTGTCCAAACTCATCAATGTATCTTATCATGTCTGGCTCTAGCTATCCCGCC
CCTAACTCCGCCCATCCCGCCCCTAACTCCGCCCAGTTCCGCCCATTCTCCGCCCCATGGCTGACTAATT
TTTTTTATTTATGCAGAGGCCGAGGCCGCCTCGGCCTCTGAGCTATTCCAGAAGTAGTGAGGAGGCTTTT
TTGGAGGCCTAGACTTTTGCAGAGACCAAATTCGTAATCATGTCATAGCTGTTTCCTGTGTGAAATTGTT
ATCCGCTCACAATTCCACACAACATACGAGCCGGAAGCATAAAGTGTAAAGCCTGGGGTGCCTAATGAGT
GAGCTAACTCACATTAATTGCGTTGCGCTCACTGCCCGCTTTCCAGTCGGGAAACCTGTCGTGCCAGCTG
CATTAATGAATCGGCCAACGCGCGGGGAGAGGCGGTTTGCGTATTGGGCGCTCTTCCGCTTCCTCGCTCA
CTGACTCGCTGCGCTCGGTCGTTCGGCTGCGGCGAGCGGTATCAGCTCACTCAAAGGCGGTAATACGGTT
ATCCACAGAATCAGGGGATAACGCAGGAAAGAACATGTGAGCAAAAGGCCAGCAAAAGGCCAGGAACCGT
AAAAAGGCCGCGTTGCTGGCGTTTTTCCATAGGCTCCGCCCCCCTGACGAGCATCACAAAAATCGACGCT
CAAGTCAGAGGTGGCGAAACCCGACAGGACTATAAAGATACCAGGCGTTTCCCCCTGGAAGCTCCCTCGT
GCGCTCTCCTGTTCCGACCCTGCCGCTTACCGGATACCTGTCCGCCTTTCTCCCTTCGGGAAGCGTGGCG
CTTTCTCATAGCTCACGCTGTAGGTATCTCAGTTCGGTGTAGGTCGTTCGCTCCAAGCTGGGCTGTGTGC
ACGAACCCCCCGTTCAGCCCGACCGCTGCGCCTTATCCGGTAACTATCGTCTTGAGTCCAACCCGGTAAG
ACACGACTTATCGCCACTGGCAGCAGCCACTGGTAACAGGATTAGCAGAGCGAGGTATGTAGGCGGTGCT
ACAGAGTTCTTGAAGTGGTGGCCTAACTACGGCTACACTAGAAGAACAGTATTTGGTATCTGCGCTCTGC
TGAAGCCAGTTACCTTCGGAAAAAGAGTTGGTAGCTCTTGATCCGGCAAACAAACCACCGCTGGTAGCGG
TGGTTTTTTTGTTTGCAAGCAGCAGATTACGCGCAGAAAAAAAGGATCTCAAGAAGATCCTTTGATCTTT
TCTACGGGGTCTGACGCTCAGTGGAACGAAAACTCACGTTAAGGGATTTTGGTCATGAGATTATCAAAAA
GGATCTTCACCTAGATCCTTTTAAATTAAAAATGAAGTTTTAAATCAATCTAAAGTATATATGAGTAAAC
TTGGTCTGACAGTTACCAATGCTTAATCAGTGAGGCACCTATCTCAGCGATCTGTCTATTTCGTTCATCC
ATAGTTGCCTGACTCCCCGTCGTGTAGATAACTACGATACGGGAGGGCTTACCATCTGGCCCCAGTGCTG
CAATGATACCGCGAGACCCACGCTCACCGGCTCCAGATTTATCAGCAATAAACCAGCCAGCCGGAAGGGC
CGAGCGCAGAAGTGGTCCTGCAACTTTATCCGCCTCCATCCAGTCTATTAATTGTTGCCGGGAAGCTAGA
GTAAGTAGTTCGCCAGTTAATAGTTTGCGCAACGTTGTTGCCATTGCTACAGGCATCGTGGTGTCACGCT
CGTCGTTTGGTATGGCTTCATTCAGCTCCGGTTCCCAACGATCAAGGCGAGTTACATGATCCCCCATGTT
GTGCAAAAAAGCGGTTAGCTCCTTCGGTCCTCCGATCGTTGTCAGAAGTAAGTTGGCCGCAGTGTTATCA
CTCATGGTTATGGCAGCACTGCATAATTCTCTTACTGTCATGCCATCCGTAAGATGCTTTTCTGTGACTG
GTGAGTACTCAACCAAGTCATTCTGAGAATAGTGTATGCGGCGACCGAGTTGCTCTTGCCCGGCGTCAAT
ACGGGATAATACCGCGCCACATAGCAGAACTTTAAAAGTGCTCATCATTGGAAAACGTTCTTCGGGGCGA
AAACTCTCAAGGATCTTACCGCTGTTGAGATCCAGTTCGATGTAACCCACTCGTGCACCCAACTGATCTT
CAGCATCTTTTACTTTCACCAGCGTTTCTGGGTGAGCAAAAACAGGAAGGCAAAATGCCGCAAAAAAGGG
AATAAGGGCGACACGGAAATGTTGAATACTCATACTCTTCCTTTTTCAATATTATTGAAGCATTTATCAG
GGTTATTGTCTCATGAGCGGATACATATTTGAATGTATTTAGAAAAATAAACAAATAGGGGTTCCGCGCA
CATTTCCCCGAAAAGTGCCACCTGACGTCTAAGAAACCATTATTATCATGACATTAACCTATAAAAATAG
GCGTATCACGAGGCCCTTTCGTCTCGCGCGTTTCGGTGATGACGGTGAAAACCTCTGACACATGCAGCTC
CCGGAGACGGTCACAGCTTGTCTGTAAGCGGATGCCGGGAGCAGACAAGCCCGTCAGGGCGCGTCAGCGG
GTGTTGGCGGGTGTCGGGGCTGGCTTAACTATGCGGCATCAGAGCAGATTGTACTGAGAGTGCACCATAT
GCGGTGTGAAATACCGCACAGATGCGTAAGGAGAAAATACCGCATCAGGCGCCATTCGCCATTCAGGCTG
CGCAACTGTTGGGAAGGGCGATCGGTGCGGGCCTCTTCGCTATTACGCCAGCTGGCGAAAGGGGGATGTG
CTGCAAGGCGATTAAGTTGGGTAACGCCAGGGTTTTCCCAGTCACGACGTTGTAAAACGACGGCCAGTGC
CAAGCTG
Features (pLannotate 1.2.2; 29 found; start..end, strand, type, name):
      6..232     +  promoter       RSV promoter: Rous sarcoma virus enhancer/promoter
    233..413     +  LTR            5' LTR (truncated): truncated 5' long terminal repeat (LTR) from HIV-1
    460..585     +  misc_feature   HIV-1 Ψ: packaging signal of human immunodeficiency virus type 1
    569..907     +  CDS            HIV-1 gag (fragment): gag protein from human immunodeficiency virus 1; gag
   1078..1311    +  misc_feature   RRE: The Rev response element (RRE) of HIV-1 allows for Rev-dependent mRNA export from the nucleus to the cytoplasm.
   1688..1788    +  CDS            Rev (fragment): human immunodeficiency virus 1 (HIV-1) Rev protein; rev; enhances nuclear export of unspliced and incompletely spliced viral mRNAs
   1807..1923    +  misc_feature   cPPT/CTS: central polypurine tract and central termination sequence of HIV-1
   1936..2012    +  enhancer       CMV enhancer (fragment): human cytomegalovirus immediate early enhancer
   2013..2216    +  promoter       CMV promoter: human cytomegalovirus (CMV) immediate early promoter
   2294..2317    +  CDS            FLAG: FLAG® epitope tag, followed by an enterokinase cleavage site
   2330..3472    +  CDS            S1PR1: S1PR1_HUMAN - Also known as CHEDG1, EDG1. Experimental evidence at protein level: Swiss-Prot protein existence level 1. G-protein coupled receptor for the bioactive lysosphingolipid sphingosine 1-phosphate (S1P) that seems to be coupled to the G(i) subclass of heteromeric G proteins. Signaling leads to the activation of RAC1, SRC, PTK2/FAK1 and MAP kinases. Plays an important role in cell migration, probably via its role in the reorganization of the actin cytoskeleton and the formation of lamellipodia in response to stimuli that increase the activity of the sphingosine kinase SPHK1. Required f
   3515..3726    +  promoter       EF-1α core promoter: core promoter for human elongation factor EF-1α
   3739..4007    +  LTR            5' LTR (truncated): truncated 5' long terminal repeat (LTR) from human T-cell leukemia virus (HTLV) type 1
   4035..4829    +  CDS            NeoR/KanR: aminoglycoside phosphotransferase from Tn5; aph(3')-II (or nptII); confers resistance to neomycin, kanamycin, and G418 (Geneticin®)
   4836..5424    +  misc_feature   WPRE: woodchuck hepatitis virus posttranscriptional regulatory element
   5419..5526    +  CDS            nef (fragment): NEF_SIVS4 - Experimental evidence at protein level: Swiss-Prot protein existence level 1. Interferes with TCR signaling from the cell membrane. Interacts with CD247/TCRZ (TCR zeta chain) and exert potent down- regulation of cell surface TCR/CD3 complexes. From Simian immunodeficiency virus (isolate F236/smH4) (SIV-sm) (Simian immunodeficiency virus sooty mangabey monkey).
   5551..5731    +  LTR            5' LTR (truncated): truncated 5' long terminal repeat (LTR) from HIV-1
   5803..5924    +  polyA_signal   SV40 poly(A) signal: SV40 polyadenylation signal
   5964..6099    +  rep_origin     SV40 ori: SV40 origin of replication
   6156..6172    -  protein_bind   lac operator: The lac repressor binds to the lac operator to inhibit transcription in E. coli. This inhibition can be relieved by adding lactose or isopropyl-β-D-thiogalactopyranoside (IPTG). lac repressor encoded by lacI
   6180..6210    -  promoter       lac promoter: promoter for the E. coli lac operon
   6225..6246    -  protein_bind   CAP binding site: CAP binding activates transcription in the presence of cAMP. E. coli catabolite activator protein
   6259..6351    -  CDS            lacI (fragment): lac repressor; lacI; The lac repressor binds to the lac operator to inhibit transcription in E. coli. This inhibition can be relieved by adding lactose or isopropyl-β-D-thiogalactopyranoside (IPTG).
   6534..7122    -  rep_origin     ori: high-copy-number ColE1/pMB1/pBR322/pUC origin of replication
   7293..8153    -  CDS            AmpR: β-lactamase; bla; confers resistance to ampicillin, carbenicillin, and related antibiotics
   8154..8258    -  promoter       AmpR promoter: bla
   8353..8388    +  CDS            rop (fragment): Rop protein, which maintains plasmids at low copy number; rop
   8490..8589    +  misc_feature   bom (fragment): basis of mobility region from pBR322
   8595..8749    -  CDS            lacZα (fragment): LacZα fragment of β-galactosidase; lacZ fragment
