[The description below was written by a language model from this plasmid's Addgene catalogue record and pLannotate feature annotations shown in this document.]
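Description:
pCDH-Flag-hS1pr1_Neo is a lentiviral transfer plasmid for mammalian overexpression of human sphingosine 1-phosphate receptor 1 (S1PR1, also called S1P1 or EDG1), built on the pCDH-Neo backbone. It is maintained in E. coli through a high-copy ColE1/pUC-type origin and an ampicillin resistance gene. The viral portion has the layout of a third-generation HIV-1 vector. An RSV promoter fused to a truncated 5' LTR drives production of the genomic RNA in packaging cells, followed by the Ψ packaging signal with a short gag fragment, the Rev response element for Rev-dependent nuclear export, and the cPPT/CTS element. Downstream of the payload are a WPRE, which enhances transcript expression, a truncated 3' LTR, and an SV40 polyadenylation signal. An SV40 origin is also annotated outside the viral region.

The payload consists of two expression units in the same orientation. A CMV enhancer/promoter drives the wild-type human S1PR1 coding sequence with an N-terminal FLAG epitope, cloned between XbaI and NotI sites that remain intact. S1PR1 is a G-protein-coupled receptor for sphingosine 1-phosphate, mainly Gi-coupled, with roles in cell migration and cytoskeletal reorganisation. The FLAG tag allows the exogenous receptor to be detected or immunoprecipitated. A second cassette uses the EF-1α core promoter joined to an HTLV-1 LTR fragment to express the Tn5 neomycin phosphotransferase, so that transduced or transfected cells can be selected with G418. The construct is intended for making cells that overexpress FLAG-tagged S1PR1, either by lentiviral transduction or by direct transfection.
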