Addgene plasmid #203709: pCDH-Flag-hS1pr1_Neo
Purpose: Overexpression of FLAG-S1PR1.
Depositing lab: Timothy Hla. Depositing organization: Boston Children's Hospital.
Backbone
  Vector backbone: pCDH-Neo
  Vector type: Mammalian Expression, Lentiviral
  Selectable markers: Neomycin (select with G418)
Growth in bacteria
  Bacterial resistance: Ampicillin, 100 μg/mL
  Growth temperature: 37°C
  Growth strain: NEB Stable
  Copy number: High Copy
Gene/Insert
  Gene/Insert name: Flag-hS1PR1 (alt names: S1P1; EDG1)
  Species: H. sapiens (human)
  Mutation: WT
  Entrez Gene: S1PR1 (a.k.a. CD363, CHEDG1, D1S3362, ECGF1, EDG-1, EDG1, S1P1)
  Promoter: CMV
  Tag / fusion protein: Flag (N terminal on insert)
  Cloning method: Restriction Enzyme; 5′ cloning site Xba1 (not destroyed); 3′ cloning site Not1 (not destroyed)
  Sequencing primers: 5′ unknown
Terms and licenses: Academic/Nonprofit Terms; Industry Terms: Not Available to Industry
How to cite: pCDH-Flag-hS1pr1_Neo was a gift from Timothy Hla (Addgene plasmid # 203709 ; http://n2t.net/addgene:203709 ; RRID:Addgene_203709)
